>Addgene plasmid #42062 | GMR-hopscotch | addgene partial sequence | sequence record 59376 | pCasper-hs 5'-GCAACTACTGAAATCTGCCAAG-3'
CAGCAATAATAAGTTATTGTGCCTGCGGGTGTGTGGTTGTGCATATACCGGCTTGTATAGTGGCTTGTAT
AGCTTGTAAATATATAATTCGTTTCTGTTTCGAAGTATTGTAGGTTAAAATGGCATTTGATTAACATTAA
TTGACATACCTTACGACTATATGTGCACATGTTACTTTTTTTTTTTGCGTAGATTAGGCGGTTCGACTTA
GTCGCCGAACAGAACAGATCGCAGCAGCATCCTTTCGATTCTGTCGACGTCCATTCATTTTGTAAATTAC
CGTGTGTTGCCGTTTCGCGATTAAACCCTTAACTAATTTAATTATTATTTACACGTTATGATTAATTTAG
TTTAGTTTAGTTCAGTGTTTATGCGTGGTGTGGGCATTACAAAAAAAAAATTGAAGCTCAAGCTTAACAA
TATTTAACAAAGTTGTCTAAAATGTATAACACAAAGTAGGTTGAGAATTTGTTTATACATATACATATAT
CATATAAAGTGTGGACTTTCGCTTTGTCAAGAGGGGGGAGGAGGGGTGGGCTTAATGACATTGGAGGTAG
GGGGGCGTGGCCAGTGGTAAGCACAATCAAATAAA
