[The description below was written by a language model from this plasmid's Addgene catalogue record.]
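Description:
GMR-hopscotch is an insect expression plasmid built on the pGMR backbone and carrying the Drosophila melanogaster gene hopscotch (hop), which encodes the fly's Janus kinase (JAK). It is propagated in E. coli under ampicillin selection. The record lists the copy number as unknown and gives no feature table, so the origin of replication, any fly transformation marker and transposon ends, and the exact form of the insert (such as cDNA boundaries or any epitope tags) are not stated.

The promoter is also not listed explicitly. The pGMR backbone name refers to the Glass Multimer Reporter system, in which multimerised binding sites for the Glass transcription factor drive expression of the inserted gene in the developing eye, in cells at and behind the morphogenetic furrow of the eye imaginal disc. In this design, hop would be misexpressed specifically in eye tissue of transgenic flies, raising JAK/STAT pathway activity there.

The associated publication describes a sensitised genetic screen for new regulators and components of the Drosophila JAK/STAT pathway. This fits the usual use of such a construct. Eye-restricted overexpression of hop gives a visible, dose-sensitive eye phenotype in viable adults, and that phenotype can then be scored for enhancement or suppression by mutations in other genes. The plasmid is therefore best seen as a tool for making transgenic flies with a sensitised JAK/STAT background for modifier screens and related genetic interaction studies, not as a vector for protein production in cultured cells.
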