Addgene plasmid #42062: GMR-hopscotch
Depositing lab: Norbert Perrimon. Depositing organization: Harvard Medical School. Publication: A sensitized genetic screen to identify novel regulators and components of the Drosophila janus kinase/signal transducer and activator of transcription pathway. Bach EA, Vincent S, Zeidler MP, Perrimon N. Genetics. 2003 Nov;165(3):1149-66. PubMed 14668372.
Backbone
  Vector backbone: pGMR
  Backbone manufacturer: Gerald Rubin
  Vector type: Insect Expression
Growth in bacteria
  Bacterial resistance: Ampicillin, 100 μg/mL
  Growth temperature: 37°C
  Growth strain: DH5alpha
  Copy number: Unknown
Gene/Insert
  Gene/Insert name: hopscotch (alt name: hop)
  Species: D. melanogaster (fly)
  Entrez Gene: hop (a.k.a. Dmel_CG1594, 4, CG1594, Dm JAK, DmHD-160, Dmel\CG1594, HD-160, HOP, Hop, Hop1, Hop2, Hpo, JAK, Jak, L4, Tum, Tum-1, d-jak, hop/JAK, jak, l(1)10Be, l(1)G18, l(1)L4, l(1)hop, msvl)
Terms and licenses: Academic/Nonprofit Terms; Industry Terms: Not Available to Industry
How to cite: GMR-hopscotch was a gift from Norbert Perrimon (Addgene plasmid # 42062 ; http://n2t.net/addgene:42062 ; RRID:Addgene_42062)
